>Addgene plasmid #154004 | PB-CAG-CasRX-P2A-EGFP-BGH PolyA | addgene full sequence | sequence record 306266 | Addgene NGS Result
AGCGCCCAATACGCAAACCGCCTCTCCCCGCGCGTTGGCCGATTCATTAATGCAGCTGGCACGACAGGTT
TCCCGACTGGAAAGCGGGCAGTGAGCGCAACGCAATTAATGTGAGTTAGCTCACTCATTAGGCACCCCAG
GCTTTACACTTTATGCTTCCGGCTCGTATGTTGTGTGGAATTGTGAGCGGATAACAATTTCACACAGGAA
ACAGCTATGACCATGATTACGCCAAGCTTGGTACCTTAACCCTAGAAAGATAGTCTGCGTAAAATTGACG
CATGCATTCTTGAAATATTGCTCTCTCTTTCTAAATAGCGCGAATCCGTCGCTGTGCATTTAGGACATCT
CAGTCGCCGCTTGGAGCTCCCGTGAGGCGTGCTTGTCAATGCGGTAAGTGTCACTGATTTTGAACTATAA
CGACCGCGTGAGTCAAAATGACGCATGATTATCTTTTACGTGACTTTTAAGATTTAACTCATACGATAAT
TATATTGTTATTTCATGTTCTACTTACGTGATAACTTATTATATATATATTTTCTTGTTATAGATATCAT
TAATATCGATGGCGCGCCGGATTCGACATTGATTATTGACTAGTTATTAATAGTAATCAATTACGGGGTC
ATTAGTTCATAGCCCATATATGGAGTTCCGCGTTACATAACTTACGGTAAATGGCCCGCCTGGCTGACCG
CCCAACGACCCCCGCCCATTGACGTCAATAATGACGTATGTTCCCATAGTAACGCCAATAGGGACTTTCC
ATTGACGTCAATGGGTGGAGTATTTACGGTAAACTGCCCACTTGGCAGTACATCAAGTGTATCATATGCC
AAGTACGCCCCCTATTGACGTCAATGACGGTAAATGGCCCGCCTGGCATTATGCCCAGTACATGACCTTA
TGGGACTTTCCTACTTGGCAGTACATCTACGTATTAGTCATCGCTATTACCATGGTCGAGGTGAGCCCCA
CGTTCTGCTTCACTCTCCCCATCTCCCCCCCCTCCCCACCCCCAATTTTGTATTTATTTATTTTTTAATT
ATTTTGTGCAGCGATGGGGGCGGGGGGGGGGGGGGGGCGCGCGCCAGGCGGGGCGGGGCGGGGCGAGGGG
CGGGGCGGGGCGAGGCGGAGAGGTGCGGCGGCAGCCAATCAGAGCGGCGCGCTCCGAAAGTTTCCTTTTA
TGGCGAGGCGGCGGCGGCGGCGGCCCTATAAAAAGCGAAGCGCGCGGCGGGCGGGAGTCGCTGCGCGCTG
CCTTCGCCCCGTGCCCCGCTCCGCCGCCGCCTCGCGCCGCCCGCCCCGGCTCTGACTGACCGCGTTACTC
CCACAGGTGAGCGGGCGGGACGGCCCTTCTCCTCCGGGCTGTAATTAGCGCTTGGTTTAATGACGGCTTG
TTTCTTTTCTGTGGCTGCGTGAAAGCCTTGAGGGGCTCCGGGAGGGCCCTTTGTGCGGGGGGAGCGGCTC
GGGGGGTGCGTGCGTGTGTGTGTGCGTGGGGAGCGCCGCGTGCGGCTCCGCGCTGCCCGGCGGCTGTGAG
CGCTGCGGGCGCGGCGCGGGGCTTTGTGCGCTCCGCAGTGTGCGCGAGGGGAGCGCGGCCGGGGGCGGTG
CCCCGCGGTGCGGGGGGGGCTGCGAGGGGAACAAAGGCTGCGTGCGGGGTGTGTGCGTGGGGGGGTGAGC
AGGGGGTGTGGGCGCGTCGGTCGGGCTGCAACCCCCCCTGCACCCCCCTCCCCGAGTTGCTGAGCACGGC
CCGGCTTCGGGTGCGGGGCTCCGTACGGGGCGTGGCGCGGGGCTCGCCGTGCCGGGCGGGGGGTGGCGGC
AGGTGGGGGTGCCGGGCGGGGCGGGGCCGCCTCGGGCCGGGGAGGGCTCGGGGGAGGGGCGCGGCGGCCC
CCGGAGCGCCGGCGGCTGTCGAGGCGCGGCGAGCCGCAGCCATTGCCTTTTATGGTAATCGTGCGAGAGG
GCGCAGGGACTTCCTTTGTCCCAAATCTGTGCGGAGCCGAAATCTGGGAGGCGCCGCCGCACCCCCTCTA
GCGGGCGCGGGGCGAAGCGGTGCGGCGCCGGCAGGAAGGAAATGGGCGGGGAGGGCCTTCGTGCGTCGCC
GCGCCGCCGTCCCCTTCTCCCTCTCCAGCCTCGGGGCTGTCCGCGGGGGGACGGCTGCCTTCGGGGGGGA
CGGGGCAGGGCGGGGTTCGGCTTCTGGCGTGTGACCGGCGGCTCTAGAGCCTCTGCTAACCATGTTCATG
CCTTCTTCTTTTTCCTACAGATCCTTAATTAAGCACGCGTGCGGGATCCGCTCAATTCGCCGCCACCATG
CCTAAAAAGAAAAGAAAGGTGGGTTCTGGTATCGAGAAGAAGAAGAGCTTCGCCAAGGGCATGGGAGTGA
AGAGCACCCTGGTGTCCGGCTCTAAGGTGTACATGACCACATTTGCTGAGGGAAGCGACGCCAGGCTGGA
GAAGATCGTGGAGGGCGATAGCATCAGATCCGTGAACGAGGGAGAGGCTTTCAGCGCCGAGATGGCTGAC
AAGAACGCTGGCTACAAGATCGGAAACGCCAAGTTTTCCCACCCAAAGGGCTACGCCGTGGTGGCTAACA
ACCCACTGTACACCGGACCAGTGCAGCAGGACATGCTGGGACTGAAGGAGACACTGGAGAAGAGGTACTT
CGGCGAGTCCGCCGACGGAAACGATAACATCTGCATCCAGGTCATCCACAACATCCTGGATATCGAGAAG
ATCCTGGCTGAGTACATCACAAACGCCGCTTACGCCGTGAACAACATCTCCGGCCTGGACAAGGATATCA
TCGGCTTCGGAAAGTTTTCTACCGTGTACACATACGACGAGTTCAAGGATCCAGAGCACCACCGGGCCGC
TTTTAACAACAACGACAAGCTGATCAACGCCATCAAGGCTCAGTACGACGAGTTCGATAACTTTCTGGAT
AACCCCAGGCTGGGCTACTTCGGACAGGCTTTCTTTTCTAAGGAGGGCAGAAACTACATCATCAACTACG
GAAACGAGTGTTACGACATCCTGGCCCTGCTGAGCGGACTGAGGCACTGGGTGGTGCACAACAACGAGGA
GGAGTCTCGGATCAGCCGCACCTGGCTGTACAACCTGGACAAGAACCTGGATAACGAGTACATCTCCACA
CTGAACTACCTGTACGACAGGATCACCAACGAGCTGACAAACAGCTTCTCCAAGAACTCTGCCGCTAACG
TGAACTACATCGCTGAGACCCTGGGCATCAACCCAGCTGAGTTCGCTGAGCAGTACTTCAGATTTTCCAT
CATGAAGGAGCAGAAGAACCTGGGCTTCAACATCACAAAGCTGAGAGAAGTGATGCTGGACAGAAAGGAT
ATGTCCGAGATCAGGAAGAACCACAAGGTGTTCGATTCTATCAGAACCAAGGTGTACACAATGATGGACT
TTGTGATCTACAGGTACTACATCGAGGAGGATGCCAAGGTGGCCGCTGCCAACAAGAGCCTGCCCGACAA
CGAGAAGTCTCTGAGCGAGAAGGATATCTTCGTGATCAACCTGAGAGGCTCCTTTAACGACGATCAGAAG
GACGCTCTGTACTACGATGAGGCCAACAGGATCTGGAGAAAGCTGGAGAACATCATGCACAACATCAAGG
AGTTCCGGGGAAACAAGACCCGCGAGTACAAGAAGAAGGACGCTCCAAGGCTGCCTAGGATCCTGCCTGC
TGGAAGGGACGTGAGCGCCTTCAGCAAGCTGATGTACGCCCTGACAATGTTTCTGGACGGAAAGGAGATC
AACGATCTGCTGACCACACTGATCAACAAGTTCGACAACATCCAGTCTTTTCTGAAAGTGATGCCTCTGA
TCGGCGTGAACGCTAAGTTCGTGGAGGAGTACGCCTTCTTTAAGGACAGCGCCAAGATCGCTGATGAGCT
GCGGCTGATCAAGTCCTTTGCCAGGATGGGAGAGCCAATCGCTGACGCTAGGAGAGCTATGTACATCGAT
GCCATCCGGATCCTGGGAACCAACCTGTCTTACGACGAGCTGAAGGCTCTGGCCGACACCTTCAGCCTGG
ATGAGAACGGCAACAAGCTGAAGAAGGGCAAGCACGGAATGCGCAACTTCATCATCAACAACGTGATCAG
CAACAAGCGGTTTCACTACCTGATCAGATACGGCGACCCAGCTCACCTGCACGAGATCGCTAAGAACGAG
GCCGTGGTGAAGTTCGTGCTGGGACGGATCGCCGATATCCAGAAGAAGCAGGGCCAGAACGGAAAGAACC
AGATCGACCGCTACTACGAGACCTGCATCGGCAAGGATAAGGGAAAGTCCGTGTCTGAGAAGGTGGACGC
TCTGACCAAGATCATCACAGGCATGAACTACGACCAGTTCGATAAGAAGAGATCTGTGATCGAGGACACC
GGAAGGGAGAACGCCGAGAGAGAGAAGTTTAAGAAGATCATCAGCCTGTACCTGACAGTGATCTACCACA
TCCTGAAGAACATCGTGAACATCAACGCTAGATACGTGATCGGCTTCCACTGCGTGGAGCGCGATGCCCA
GCTGTACAAGGAGAAGGGATACGACATCAACCTGAAGAAGCTGGAGGAGAAGGGCTTTAGCTCCGTGACC
AAGCTGTGCGCTGGAATCGACGAGACAGCCCCCGACAAGAGGAAGGATGTGGAGAAGGAGATGGCCGAGA
GAGCTAAGGAGAGCATCGACTCCCTGGAGTCTGCTAACCCTAAGCTGTACGCCAACTACATCAAGTACTC
CGATGAGAAGAAGGCCGAGGAGTTCACCAGGCAGATCAACAGAGAGAAGGCCAAGACCGCTCTGAACGCC
TACCTGAGGAACACAAAGTGGAACGTGATCATCCGGGAGGACCTGCTGCGCATCGATAACAAGACCTGTA
CACTGTTCCGGAACAAGGCTGTGCACCTGGAGGTGGCTCGCTACGTGCACGCCTACATCAACGACATCGC
CGAGGTGAACTCCTACTTTCAGCTGTACCACTACATCATGCAGAGGATCATCATGAACGAGAGATACGAG
AAGTCTAGCGGCAAGGTGTCTGAGTACTTCGACGCCGTGAACGATGAGAAGAAGTACAACGATAGACTGC
TGAAGCTGCTGTGCGTGCCTTTCGGATACTGTATCCCACGGTTTAAGAACCTGAGCATCGAGGCCCTGTT
CGACCGCAACGAGGCTGCCAAGTTTGATAAGGAGAAGAAGAAGGTGAGCGGCAACTCCGGTTCTGGTCTC
GAGCCCAAGAAGAAGAGGAAAGTCCTCGAGGCTACTAACTTCAGCCTGCTGAAGCAGGCTGGAGACGTGG
AGGAGAACCCTGGACCTATGCATATGGTGAGCAAGGGCGAGGAGCTGTTCACCGGGGTGGTGCCCATCCT
GGTCGAGCTGGACGGCGACGTAAACGGCCACAAGTTCAGCGTGTCCGGCGAGGGCGAGGGCGATGCCACC
TACGGCAAGCTGACCCTGAAGTTCATCTGCACCACCGGCAAGCTGCCCGTGCCCTGGCCCACCCTCGTGA
CCACCCTGACCTACGGCGTGCAGTGCTTCAGCCGCTACCCCGACCACATGAAGCAGCACGACTTCTTCAA
GTCCGCCATGCCCGAAGGCTACGTCCAGGAGCGCACCATCTTCTTCAAGGACGACGGCAACTACAAGACC
CGCGCCGAGGTGAAGTTCGAGGGCGACACCCTGGTGAACCGCATCGAGCTGAAGGGCATCGACTTCAAGG
AGGACGGCAACATCCTGGGGCACAAGCTGGAGTACAACTACAACAGCCACAACGTCTATATCATGGCCGA
CAAGCAGAAGAACGGCATCAAGGTGAACTTCAAGATCCGCCACAACATCGAGGACGGCAGCGTGCAGCTC
GCCGACCACTACCAGCAGAACACCCCCATCGGCGACGGCCCCGTGCTGCTGCCCGACAACCACTACCTGA
GCACCCAGTCCGCCCTGAGCAAAGACCCCAACGAGAAGCGCGATCACATGGTCCTGCTGGAGTTCGTGAC
CGCCGCCGGGATCACTCTCGGCATGGACGAGCTGTACAAGTAAACGCTAGCGCTGTCGACGCCGGTTAGG
GGCCCGTTTAAACCCGCTGATCAGCCTCGACTGTGCCTTCTAGTTGCCAGCCATCTGTTGTTTGCCCCTC
CCCCGTGCCTTCCTTGACCCTGGAAGGTGCCACTCCCACTGTCCTTTCCTAATAAAATGAGGAAATTGCA
TCGCATTGTCTGAGTAGGTGTCATTCTATTCTGGGGGGTGGGGTGGGGCAGGACAGCAAGGGGGAGGATT
GGGAAGACAATAGCAGGCATGCTGGGGATGCGGTGGGCTCTATGGCGGCGCGCCTAAAAGTTTTGTTACT
TTATAGAAGAAATTTTGAGTTTTTGTTTTTTTTTAATAAATAAATAAACATAAATAAATTGTTTGTTGAA
TTTATTATTAGTATGTAAGTGTAAATATAATAAAACTTAATATCTATTCAAATTAATAAATAAACCTCGA
TATACAGACCGATAAAACACATGCGTCAATTTTACGCATGATTATCTTTAACGTACGTCACAATATGATT
ATCTTTCTAGGGTTAAGGCCGGCCAATAAGGGCGAATTCTGCAGATATCCATCACACTGGCGGCCGCTCG
AGCATGCATCTAGAGGGCCCAATTCGCCCTATAGTGAGTCGTATTACAATTCACTGGCCGTCGTTTTACA
ACGTCGTGACTGGGAAAACCCTGGCGTTACCCAACTTAATCGCCTTGCAGCACATCCCCCTTTCGCCAGC
TGGCGTAATAGCGAAGAGGCCCGCACCGATCGCCCTTCCCAACAGTTGCGCAGCCTGAATGGCGAATGG
[124 nt withheld, positions 6860-6983]
C
[91 nt withheld, positions 6985-7075]
A
[49 nt withheld, positions 7077-7125]
CCTTTGACGTTGGAGTCCACGTTCTTT
[37 nt withheld, positions 7153-7189]
ACCCTATCTCGGTCTATTCTTTTGATTTATAAGGGATTTTGCCGATTTCGGCCTATTGGTTAAAAAATGA
GCTGATTTAACAAAAATTTAACGCGAATTTTAACAAAATTCAGGGCGCAAGGGCTGCTAAAGGAAGCGGA
ACACGTAGAAAGCCAGTCCGCAGAAACGGTGCTGACCCCGGATGAATGTCAGCTACTGGGCTATCTGGAC
AAGGGAAAACGCAAGCGCAAAGAGAAAGCAGGTAGCTTGCAGTGGGCTTACATGGCGATAGCTAGACTGG
GCGGTTTTATGGACAGCAAGCGAACCGGAATTGCCAGCTGGGGCGCCCTCTGGTAAGGTTGGGAAGCCCT
GCAAAGTAAACTGGATGGCTTTCTTGCCGCCAAGGATCTGATGGCGCAGGGGATCAAGATCTGATCAAGA
GACAGGATGAGGATCGTTTCGCATGATTGAACAAGATGGATTGCACGCAGGTTCTCCGGCCGCTTGGGTG
GAGAGGCTATTCGGCTATGACTGGGCACAACAGACAATCGGCTGCTCTGATGCCGCCGTGTTCCGGCTGT
CAGCGCAGGGGCGCCCGGTTCTTTTTGTCAAGACCGACCTGTCCGGTGCCCTGAATGAACTGCAGGACGA
GGCAGCGCGGCTATCGTGGCTGGCCACGACGGGCGTTCCTTGCGCAGCTGTGCTCGACGTTGTCACTGAA
GCGGGAAGGGACTGGCTGCTATTGGGCGAAGTGCCGGGGCAGGATCTCCTGTCATCCCACCTTGCTCCTG
CCGAGAAAGTATCCATCATGGCTGATGCAATGCGGCGGCTGCATACGCTTGATCCGGCTACCTGCCCATT
CGACCACCAAGCGAAACATCGCATCGAGCGAGCACGTACTCGGATGGAAGCCGGTCTTGTCGATCAGGAT
GATCTGGACGAAGAGCATCAGGGGCTCGCGCCAGCCGAACTGTTCGCCAGGCTCAAGGCGCGCATGCCCG
ACGGCGAGGATCTCGTCGTGACCCATGGCGATGCCTGCTTGCCGAATATCATGGTGGAAAATGGCCGCTT
TTCTGGATTCATCGACTGTGGCCGGCTGGGTGTGGCGGACCGCTATCAGGACATAGCGTTGGCTACCCGT
GATATTGCTGAAGAGCTTGGCGGCGAATGGGCTGACCGCTTCCTCGTGCTTTACGGTATCGCCGCTCCCG
ATTCGCAGCGCATCGCCTTCTATCGCCTTCTTGACGAGTTCTTCTGAATTGAAAAAGGAAGAGTATGAGT
ATTCAACATTTCCGTGTCGCCCTTATTCCCTTTTTTGCGGCATTTTGCCTTCCTGTTTTTGCTCACCCAG
AAACGCTGGTGAAAGTAAAAGATGCTGAAGATCAGTTGGGTGCACGAGTGGGTTACATCGAACTGGATCT
CAACAGCGGTAAGATCCTTGAGAGTTTTCGCCCCGAAGAACGTTTTCCAATGATGAGCACTTTTAAAGTT
CTGCTATGTGGCGCGGTATTATCCCGTATTGACGCCGGGCAAGAGCAACTCGGTCGCCGCATACACTATT
CTCAGAATGACTTGGTTGAGTACTCACCAGTCACAGAAAAGCATCTTACGGATGGCATGACAGTAAGAGA
ATTATGCAGTGCTGCCATAACCATGAGTGATAACACTGCGGCCAACTTACTTCTGACAACGATCGGAGGA
CCGAAGGAGCTAACCGCTTTTTTGCACAACATGGGGGATCATGTAACTCGCCTTGATCGTTGGGAACCGG
AGCTGAATGAAGCCATACCAAACGACGAGCGTGACACCACGATGCCTGTAGCAATGGCAACAACGTTGCG
CAAACTATTAACTGGCGAACTACTTACTCTAGCTTCCCGGCAACAATTAATAGACTGGATGGAGGCGGAT
AAAGTTGCAGGACCACTTCTGCGCTCGGCCCTTCCGGCTGGCTGGTTTATTGCTGATAAATCTGGAGCCG
GTGAGCGTGGGTCTCGCGGTATCATTGCAGCACTGGGGCCAGATGGTAAGCCCTCCCGTATCGTAGTTAT
CTACACGACGGGGAGTCAGGCAACTATGGATGAACGAAATAGACAGATCGCTGAGATAGGTGCCTCACTG
ATTAAGCATTGGTAACTGTCAGACCAAGTTTACTCATATATACTTTAGATTGATTTAAAACTTCATTTTT
AATTTAAAAGGATCTAGGTGAAGATCCTTTTTGATAATCTCATGACCAAAATCCCTTAACGTGAGTTTTC
GTTCCACTGAGCGTCAGACCCCGTAGAAAAGATCAAAGGATCTTCTTGAGATCCTTTTTTTCTGCGCGTA
ATCTGCTGCTTGCAAACAAAAAAACCACCGCTACCAGCGGTGGTTTGTTTGCCGGATCAAGAGCTACCAA
CTCTTTTTCCGAAGGTAACTGGCTTCAGCAGAGCGCAGATACCAAATACTGTTCTTCTAGTGTAGCCGTA
GTTAGGCCACCACTTCAAGAACTCTGTAGCACCGCCTACATACCTCGCTCTGCTAATCCTGTTACCAGTG
GCTGCTGCCAGTGGCGATAAGTCGTGTCTTACCGGGTTGGACTCAAGACGATAGTTACCGGATAAGGCGC
AGCGGTCGGGCTGAACGGGGGGTTCGTGCACACAGCCCAGCTTGGAGCGAACGACCTACACCGAACTGAG
ATACCTACAGCGTGAGCTATGAGAAAGCGCCACGCTTCCCGAAGGGAGAAAGGCGGACAGGTATCCGGTA
AGCGGCAGGGTCGGAACAGGAGAGCGCACGAGGGAGCTTCCAGGGGGAAACGCCTGGTATCTTTATAGTC
CTGTCGGGTTTCGCCACCTCTGACTTGAGCGTCGATTTTTGTGATGCTCGTCAGGGGGGCGGAGCCTATG
GAAAAACGCCAGCAACGCGGCCTTTTTACGGTTCCTGGCCTTTTGCTGGCCTTTTGCTCACATGTTCTTT
CCTGCGTTATCCCCTGATTCTGTGGATAACCGTATTACCGCCTTTGAGTGAGCTGATACCGCTCGCCGCA
GCCGAACGACCGAGCGCAGCGAGTCAGTGAGCGAGGAAGCGGAAG
Features (pLannotate 1.2.2; 17 found; start..end, strand, type, name):
      2..94      +  CDS            lacI (fragment): lac repressor; lacI; The lac repressor binds to the lac operator to inhibit transcription in E. coli. This inhibition can be relieved by adding lactose or isopropyl-β-D-thiogalactopyranoside (IPTG).
    107..128     +  protein_bind   CAP binding site: CAP binding activates transcription in the presence of cAMP. E. coli catabolite activator protein
    143..173     +  promoter       lac promoter: promoter for the E. coli lac operon
    181..197     +  protein_bind   lac operator: The lac repressor binds to the lac operator to inhibit transcription in E. coli. This inhibition can be relieved by adding lactose or isopropyl-β-D-thiogalactopyranoside (IPTG). lac repressor encoded by lacI
    585..964     +  enhancer       CMV enhancer: human cytomegalovirus immediate early enhancer
    966..1243    +  promoter       chicken β-actin promoter: No description available
   1244..2260    +  intron         chimeric intron: chimera between introns from chicken β-actin and rabbit β-globin
   5344..6063    +  CDS            EGFP: the original enhanced GFP (Yang et al., 1996) mammalian codon-optimized
   6121..6345    +  polyA_signal   bGH poly(A) signal: bovine growth hormone polyadenylation signal
   6678..6696    -  promoter       T7 promoter: promoter for bacteriophage T7 RNA polymerase
   6699..6856    +  CDS            lacZα (fragment): LacZα fragment of β-galactosidase; lacZ fragment
   6860..7288    +  rep_origin     f1 ori (sequence partly withheld): f1 bacteriophage origin of replication; arrow indicates direction of (+) strand synthesis
   7301..7600    +  CDS            tnpA (fragment): TN5P_ECOLX - Also known as tnp. Experimental evidence at protein level: Swiss-Prot protein existence level 1. Mediates transposition of transposon Tn5 by a 'cut and paste' mechanism. First, the monomeric transposase binds the 19 bp inverted DNA repeats flanking the transposon. Then, dimerization of the DNA- bound transposase creates a synaptic DNA complex. After nicking of the first DNA strand, excision of the transposon proceeds through a series of intermediates. The transposase then mediates the insertion of the transposon at a new site by strand transfer. The activity of the wild- type tran
   7632..8423    +  CDS            neo: KKA2_KLEPN - Also known as kan, nptII. Experimental evidence at protein level: Swiss-Prot protein existence level 1. Resistance to kanamycin, neomycin, paromomycin, ribostamycin, butirosin and gentamicin B. From Klebsiella pneumoniae.
   8427..8443    +  promoter       AmpR promoter (fragment): bla
   8444..9304    +  CDS            AmpR: β-lactamase; bla; confers resistance to ampicillin, carbenicillin, and related antibiotics
   9475..10063   +  rep_origin     ori: high-copy-number ColE1/pMB1/pBR322/pUC origin of replication
