[The description below was written by a language model from this plasmid's Addgene catalogue record and pLannotate feature annotations shown in this document.]
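Description:
PB-CAG-CasRX-P2A-EGFP-BGH PolyA is a 10.2 kb CRISPR-class mammalian expression plasmid for producing CasRx, the RNA-targeting Cas13d effector from Ruminococcus flavefaciens flanked by nuclear localisation signals (NLS-RfxCas13d-NLS). The backbone is recorded only as "PB", which by convention indicates a piggyBac transposon vector. However, the automated annotation does not pick up piggyBac terminal repeats, so their presence and positions cannot be confirmed from the feature table. In bacteria the plasmid replicates from a high-copy ColE1/pUC-type origin and carries both β-lactamase (ampicillin) and neo/nptII (kanamycin) resistance genes, matching the dual selection listed in the catalogue. An f1 origin, lac promoter/operator elements, lacZα and lacI fragments, a T7 promoter and a Tn5 transposase fragment are cloning-vector remnants.

The payload is a single transcription unit driven by the CAG promoter, annotated here as its three components: CMV immediate-early enhancer, chicken β-actin promoter and the chimeric β-actin/β-globin intron. This gives strong, broadly active expression in mammalian cells. The roughly 3 kb stretch between the intron and EGFP is unannotated but corresponds in position to the CasRx coding sequence named in the record. It is joined to EGFP through a P2A self-cleaving peptide, according to the plasmid name, so that nuclease and fluorescent reporter are made from one mRNA as separate proteins, with green fluorescence marking expressing cells. A bovine growth hormone polyadenylation signal terminates the transcript.

No guide RNA cassette is annotated, so targeting crRNAs would presumably be supplied separately. The stated purpose is simply to express CasRx, and the associated study concerns Cas13d-mediated knockdown of transcripts in liver to modulate metabolic function.
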