Addgene plasmid #154004: PB-CAG-CasRX-P2A-EGFP-BGH PolyA
Purpose: Express CasRx
Depositing lab: Hui Yang. Publication: Modulation of metabolic functions through Cas13d-mediated gene knockdown in liver. He B, Peng W, Huang J, Zhang H, Zhou Y, Yang X, Liu J, Li Z, Xu C, Xue M, Yang H, Huang P. Protein Cell. 2020 Mar 18. pii: 10.1007/s13238-020-00700-2. doi: 10.1007/s13238-020-00700-2. PubMed 32185621.
Backbone
  Vector backbone: PB
  Vector type: CRISPR
Growth in bacteria
  Bacterial resistance: Ampicillin and Kanamycin, 100 & 50 μg/mL
  Growth temperature: 37°C
  Growth strain: NEB Stable
  Copy number: High Copy
Gene/Insert
  Gene/Insert name: CasRx (alt name: NLS-RfxCas13d-NLS)
  Species: Synthetic
  Insert size (bp): 5753
  Promoter: CAG
  Cloning method: Restriction Enzyme; 5′ cloning site unknown (unknown if destroyed); 3′ cloning site unknown (unknown if destroyed)
  Sequencing primers: 5′ unknown
Terms and licenses: Academic/Nonprofit Terms; Industry Terms: Not Available to Industry
Depositor comments: INSERT: CasRx & EGFP driven by CAG promoter.
How to cite: PB-CAG-CasRX-P2A-EGFP-BGH PolyA was a gift from Hui Yang (Addgene plasmid # 154004 ; http://n2t.net/addgene:154004 ; RRID:Addgene_154004)
